Addgene plasmid #99623: FRT2-H2B-EGFP-V5-2A (IG157)
Purpose: To clone gene of interest downstream of FRT2-H2B-EGFP-V5-2A cassette
Depositing lab: Rui Benedito. Depositing organization: Centro Nacional de Investigaciones Cardiovasculares (CNIC). Publication: Dual ifgMosaic: A Versatile Method for Multispectral and Combinatorial Mosaic Gene-Function Analysis. Pontes-Quero S, Heredia L, Casquero-Garcia V, Fernandez-Chacon M, Luo W, Hermoso A, Bansal M, Garcia-Gonzalez I, Sanchez-Munoz MS, Perea JR, Galiana-Simal A, Rodriguez-Arabaolaza I, Del Olmo-Cabrera S, Rocha SF, Criado-Rodriguez LM, Giovinazzo G, Benedito R. Cell. 2017 Aug 10;170(4):800-814.e18. doi: 10.1016/j.cell.2017.07.031. PubMed 28802047.
Backbone
  Vector backbone: pcDNA3.1
  Vector type: Mammalian Expression
  Selectable markers: Neomycin (select with G418)
Growth in bacteria
  Bacterial resistance: Ampicillin, 100 μg/mL
  Growth temperature: 37°C
  Growth strain: DH5alpha
  Copy number: High Copy
Gene/Insert
  Gene/Insert name: H2B-EGFP-V5
  Tag / fusion protein: T2A (C terminal on insert)
Terms and licenses: Academic/Nonprofit Terms; Industry Terms: Not Available to Industry
How to cite: FRT2-H2B-EGFP-V5-2A (IG157) was a gift from Rui Benedito (Addgene plasmid # 99623 ; http://n2t.net/addgene:99623 ; RRID:Addgene_99623)
