[The description below was written by a language model from this plasmid's Addgene catalogue record and pLannotate feature annotations shown in this document.]
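Description:
FRT2-H2B-EGFP-V5-2A (IG157) is a 7.5 kb mammalian expression plasmid built on pcDNA3.1. It is intended as a cloning intermediate in which a gene of interest is placed downstream of a recombinase-site-flanked nuclear reporter cassette. It is maintained at high copy in E. coli through a ColE1/pUC-type origin with β-lactamase conferring ampicillin resistance, and it also carries an f1 origin. For selection in mammalian cells, an SV40 early promoter drives the neomycin phosphotransferase gene with an SV40 polyadenylation signal, giving G418 resistance.

The payload sits behind the CMV immediate-early enhancer and promoter, with a T7 promoter just downstream. A minimal FRT-type site, the "FRT2" of the name, precedes an open reading frame encoding human histone H2B fused to EGFP and a V5 epitope tag. This gives a chromatin-bound, nuclear green signal that can also be detected with anti-V5 antibodies. The catalogue lists a C-terminal T2A peptide, which is not annotated in the feature table. This element would let a coding sequence inserted in frame after it be co-translated and released as a separate protein, so that reporter fluorescence marks cells expressing the added gene. The sequenced plasmid also shows a fragment of human MAML1 immediately downstream of the tag region. The catalogue entry does not mention it, and its role is not stated. The transcript is completed by a WPRE, which enhances expression post-transcriptionally, followed by SV40 and bGH polyadenylation signals.

The associated publication describes a method for multispectral, combinatorial mosaic gene-function analysis. This suggests the cassette serves as a module for recombinase-dependent mosaic constructs that couple a fluorescent marker to a gene of interest.
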