Features (pLannotate 1.2.2; 27 found; start..end, strand, type, name):
     78..381     +  enhancer       CMV enhancer: human cytomegalovirus immediate early enhancer
    382..585     +  promoter       CMV promoter: human cytomegalovirus (CMV) immediate early promoter
    581..614     +  LTR            5' LTR (truncated) (fragment): truncated 5' long terminal repeat (LTR) from HIV-1
    630..648     +  promoter       T7 promoter: promoter for bacteriophage T7 RNA polymerase
    678..711     +  protein_bind   FRT (minimal): supports FLP-mediated excision but not integration (Turan and Bode, 2011) FLP recombinase from the Saccharomyces cerevisiae 2μ plasmid
    730..1105    +  CDS            H2B (fragment): human histone H2B; HIST1H2BJ
   1104..1120    -  misc_feature   MCS (fragment): pUC18/19 multiple cloning site
   1130..1843    +  CDS            EGFP: EGFP is a basic (constitutively fluorescent) green fluorescent protein published in 1996, derived from Aequorea victoria. It is reported to be a rapidly-maturing weak dimer with moderate acid sensitivity.
   1847..1888    +  CDS            V5 tag: epitope tag from simian virus 5
   1958..2173    +  CDS            MAML1 (fragment): MAML1_HUMAN - Also known as KIAA0200 From Homo sapiens (Human).
   2196..2784    +  misc_feature   WPRE: woodchuck hepatitis virus posttranscriptional regulatory element
   2812..2895    +  CDS            large T antigen (fragment): large T antigen from SV40 (simian virus 40)
   2918..3039    +  polyA_signal   SV40 poly(A) signal: SV40 polyadenylation signal
   3097..3321    +  polyA_signal   bGH poly(A) signal: bovine growth hormone polyadenylation signal
   3325..3346    +  promoter       SV40 promoter (fragment): SV40 enhancer and early promoter
   3367..3795    +  rep_origin     f1 ori (sequence partly withheld): f1 bacteriophage origin of replication; arrow indicates direction of (+) strand synthesis
   3809..4138    +  promoter       SV40 promoter: SV40 enhancer and early promoter
   4205..4996    +  CDS            neo: KKA2_KLEPN - Also known as kan, nptII. Experimental evidence at protein level: Swiss-Prot protein existence level 1. Resistance to kanamycin, neomycin, paromomycin, ribostamycin, butirosin and gentamicin B. From Klebsiella pneumoniae.
   5020..5178    +  CDS            ble (fragment): BLE_KLEPN - Experimental evidence at protein level: Swiss-Prot protein existence level 1. Binding protein with a strong affinity to the bleomycin family of antibiotics. Binds to CL990; an antimitotic-antibiotic compound. From Klebsiella pneumoniae.
   5173..5294    +  polyA_signal   SV40 poly(A) signal: SV40 polyadenylation signal
   5367..5383    -  protein_bind   lac operator: The lac repressor binds to the lac operator to inhibit transcription in E. coli. This inhibition can be relieved by adding lactose or isopropyl-β-D-thiogalactopyranoside (IPTG). lac repressor encoded by lacI
   5391..5421    -  promoter       lac promoter: promoter for the E. coli lac operon
   5436..5457    -  protein_bind   CAP binding site: CAP binding activates transcription in the presence of cAMP. E. coli catabolite activator protein
   5470..5562    -  CDS            lacI (fragment): lac repressor; lacI; The lac repressor binds to the lac operator to inhibit transcription in E. coli. This inhibition can be relieved by adding lactose or isopropyl-β-D-thiogalactopyranoside (IPTG).
   5745..6333    -  rep_origin     ori: high-copy-number ColE1/pMB1/pBR322/pUC origin of replication
   6504..7364    -  CDS            AmpR: β-lactamase; bla; confers resistance to ampicillin, carbenicillin, and related antibiotics
   7365..7469    -  promoter       AmpR promoter: bla
>Addgene plasmid #99623 | FRT2-H2B-EGFP-V5-2A (IG157) | addgene full sequence | sequence record 192486 | Addgene NGS Result
GACGGATCGGGAGATCCTAGTTATTAATAGTAATCAATTACGGGGTCATTAGTTCATAGCCCATATATGG
AGTTCCGCGTTACATAACTTACGGTAAATGGCCCGCCTGGCTGACCGCCCAACGACCCCCGCCCATTGAC
GTCAATAATGACGTATGTTCCCATAGTAACGCCAATAGGGACTTTCCATTGACGTCAATGGGTGGAGTAT
TTACGGTAAACTGCCCACTTGGCAGTACATCAAGTGTATCATATGCCAAGTACGCCCCCTATTGACGTCA
ATGACGGTAAATGGCCCGCCTGGCATTATGCCCAGTACATGACCTTATGGGACTTTCCTACTTGGCAGTA
CATCTACGTATTAGTCATCGCTATTACCATGGTGATGCGGTTTTGGCAGTACATCAATGGGCGTGGATAG
CGGTTTGACTCACGGGGATTTCCAAGTCTCCACCCCATTGACGTCAATGGGAGTTTGTTTTGGCACCAAA
ATCAACGGGACTTTCCAAAATGTCGTAACAACTCCGCCCCATTGACGCAAATGGGCGGTAGGCGTGTACG
GTGGGAGGTCTATATAAGCAGAGCTCTCTGGCTAACTAGAGAACCCACTGCTTACTGGCTTATCGAAATT
AATACGACTCACTATAGGGAGACCCAAGCTGGCTAGCAATTAGATCTGAAGTTCCTATTCTCTAGAAGGT
ATAGGAACTTCCGGTACCGCCACCATGGCGCCAGAGCCAGCGAAGTCTGCTCCCGCCCCGAAAAAGGGCT
CCAAGAAGGCGGTGACTAAGGCGCAGAAGAAAGGCGGCAAGAAGCGCAAGCGCAGCCGCAAGGAGAGCTA
TTCCATCTATGTCTACAAGGTTCTGAAGCAGGTCCACCCTGACACCGGCATTTCGTCCAAGGCCATGGGC
ATCATGAACTCGTTTGTGAACGACATTTTCGAGCGCATCGCAGGTGAGGCTTCCCGCCTGGCGCATTACA
ACAAGCGCTCGACCATCACCTCCAGGGAGATCCAGACGGCCGTGCGCCTGCTGCTGCCTGGGGAGTTGGC
CAAGCACGCCGTGTCCGAGGGTACTAAGGCCATCACCAAGTACACCAGCGCTAAGGATCCCCGGGTACCG
GTCGCCACCATGGTGAGCAAGGGCGAGGAGCTGTTCACCGGGGTGGTGCCCATCCTGGTCGAGCTGGACG
GCGACGTAAACGGCCACAAGTTCAGCGTGTCCGGCGAGGGCGAGGGCGATGCCACCTACGGCAAGCTGAC
CCTGAAGTTCATCTGCACCACCGGCAAGCTGCCCGTGCCCTGGCCCACCCTCGTGACCACCCTGACCTAC
GGCGTGCAGTGCTTCAGCCGCTACCCCGACCACATGAAGCAGCACGACTTCTTCAAGTCCGCCATGCCCG
AAGGCTACGTCCAGGAGCGCACCATCTTCTTCAAGGACGACGGCAACTACAAGACCCGCGCCGAGGTGAA
GTTCGAGGGCGACACCCTGGTGAACCGCATCGAGCTGAAGGGCATCGACTTCAAGGAGGACGGCAACATC
CTGGGGCACAAGCTGGAGTACAACTACAACAGCCACAACGTCTATATCATGGCCGACAAGCAGAAGAACG
GCATCAAGGTGAACTTCAAGATCCGCCACAACATCGAGGACGGCAGCGTGCAGCTCGCCGACCACTACCA
GCAGAACACCCCCATCGGCGACGGCCCCGTGCTGCTGCCCGACAACCACTACCTGAGCACCCAGTCCGCC
CTGAGCAAAGACCCCAACGAGAAGCGCGATCACATGGTCCTGCTGGAGTTCGTGACCGCCGCCGGGATCA
CTCTCGGCATGGACGAGCTGTACATTGGTAAGCCTATCCCTAACCCTCTCCTCGGTCTCGATTCTACGGG
CAGTGGAGAGGGCAGAGGAAGTCTGCTAACATGCGGTGACGTCGAGGAGAATCCTGGCCCAGAATTCCTA
CCCACCTGCCCCATGGCGGAGTTCGCGCTGCCGCGGCACAGCGCGGTCATGGAGCGCCTCCGCCGCCGCA
TCGAACTGTGCCGGCGCCACCACAGCACCTGTGAGGCCCGCTACGAGGCTGTGTCTCCCGAGCGCCTGGA
GCTGGAGCGCCAGCACACCTTTGCCCTGCACCAGCGCTGCATCCAGGCCAAGGCCAAGCGCGCCGGCAAG
CACTAACTCGAGGGCGCGCCCCGCTAATCAACCTCTGGATTACAAAATTTGTGAAAGATTGACTGGTATT
CTTAACTATGTTGCTCCTTTTACGCTATGTGGATACGCTGCTTTAATGCCTTTGTATCATGCTATTGCTT
CCCGTATGGCTTTCATTTTCTCCTCCTTGTATAAATCCTGGTTGCTGTCTCTTTATGAGGAGTTGTGGCC
CGTTGTCAGGCAACGTGGCGTGGTGTGCACTGTGTTTGCTGACGCAACCCCCACTGGTTGGGGCATTGCC
ACCACCTGTCAGCTCCTTTCCGGGACTTTCGCTTTCCCCCTCCCTATTGCCACGGCGGAACTCATCGCCG
CCTGCCTTGCCCGCTGCTGGACAGGGGCTCGGCTGTTGGGCACTGACAATTCCGTGGTGTTGTCGGGGAA
ATCATCGTCCTTTCCTTGGCTGCTCGCCTGTGTTGCCACCTGGATTCTGCGCGGGACGTCCTTCTGCTAC
GTCCCTTCGGCCCTCAATCCAGCGGACCTTCCTTCCCGCGGCCTGCTGCCGGCTCTGCGGCCTCTTCCGC
GTCTTCGCCTTCGCCCTCAGACGAGTCGGATCTCCCTTTGGGCCGCCTCCCCGCATCGATACCGTCGAGA
CTGCTGCACCAGATCATAATCAGCCATACCACATTTGTAGAGGTTTTACTTGCTTTAAAAAACCTCCCAC
ACCTCCCCCTGAACCTGAAACATAAAATGAATGCAATTGTTGTTGTTAACTTGTTTATTGCAGCTTATAA
TGGTTACAAATAAAGCAATAGCATCACAAATTTCACAAATAAAGCATTTTTTTCACTGCATTCTAGTTGT
GGTTTGTCCAAACTCATCAATGTATCTTAAGGCGTGGACTAGTATCGAGTCTAGAGGGCCCGTTTAAACC
CGCTGATCAGCCTCGACTGTGCCTTCTAGTTGCCAGCCATCTGTTGTTTGCCCCTCCCCCGTGCCTTCCT
TGACCCTGGAAGGTGCCACTCCCACTGTCCTTTCCTAATAAAATGAGGAAATTGCATCGCATTGTCTGAG
TAGGTGTCATTCTATTCTGGGGGGTGGGGTGGGGCAGGACAGCAAGGGGGAGGATTGGGAAGACAATAGC
AGGCATGCTGGGGATGCGGTGGGCTCTATGGCTTCTGAGGCGGAAAGAACCAGCTGGGGCTCTAGGGGGT
ATCCCC
[124 nt withheld, positions 3367-3490]
C
[91 nt withheld, positions 3492-3582]
A
[49 nt withheld, positions 3584-3632]
CCTTTGACGTTGGAGTCCACGTTCTTT
[37 nt withheld, positions 3660-3696]
ACCCTATCTCGGTCTATTCTTTTGATTTATAAGGGATTTTGCCGATTTCGGCCTATTGGTTAAAAAATGA
GCTGATTTAACAAAAATTTAACGCGAATTAATTCTGTGGAATGTGTGTCAGTTAGGGTGTGGAAAGTCCC
CAGGCTCCCCAGCAGGCAGAAGTATGCAAAGCATGCATCTCAATTAGTCAGCAACCAGGTGTGGAAAGTC
CCCAGGCTCCCCAGCAGGCAGAAGTATGCAAAGCATGCATCTCAATTAGTCAGCAACCATAGTCCCGCCC
CTAACTCCGCCCATCCCGCCCCTAACTCCGCCCAGTTCCGCCCATTCTCCGCCCCATGGCTGACTAATTT
TTTTTATTTATGCAGAGGCCGAGGCCGCCTCTGCCTCTGAGCTATTCCAGAAGTAGTGAGGAGGCTTTTT
TGGAGGCCTAGGCTTTTGCAAAAAGCTCCCGGGAGCTTGTATATCCATTTTCGGATCTGATCAAGAGACA
GGATGAGGATCGTTTCGCATGATTGAACAAGATGGATTGCACGCAGGTTCTCCGGCCGCTTGGGTGGAGA
GGCTATTCGGCTATGACTGGGCACAACAGACAATCGGCTGCTCTGATGCCGCCGTGTTCCGGCTGTCAGC
GCAGGGGCGCCCGGTTCTTTTTGTCAAGACCGACCTGTCCGGTGCCCTGAATGAACTGCAGGACGAGGCA
GCGCGGCTATCGTGGCTGGCCACGACGGGCGTTCCTTGCGCAGCTGTGCTCGACGTTGTCACTGAAGCGG
GAAGGGACTGGCTGCTATTGGGCGAAGTGCCGGGGCAGGATCTCCTGTCATCTCACCTTGCTCCTGCCGA
GAAAGTATCCATCATGGCTGATGCAATGCGGCGGCTGCATACGCTTGATCCGGCTACCTGCCCATTCGAC
CACCAAGCGAAACATCGCATCGAGCGAGCACGTACTCGGATGGAAGCCGGTCTTGTCGATCAGGATGATC
TGGACGAAGAGCATCAGGGGCTCGCGCCAGCCGAACTGTTCGCCAGGCTCAAGGCGCGCATGCCCGACGG
CGAGGATCTCGTCGTGACCCATGGCGATGCCTGCTTGCCGAATATCATGGTGGAAAATGGCCGCTTTTCT
GGATTCATCGACTGTGGCCGGCTGGGTGTGGCGGACCGCTATCAGGACATAGCGTTGGCTACCCGTGATA
TTGCTGAAGAGCTTGGCGGCGAATGGGCTGACCGCTTCCTCGTGCTTTACGGTATCGCCGCTCCCGATTC
GCAGCGCATCGCCTTCTATCGCCTTCTTGACGAGTTCTTCTGAGCGGGACTCTGGGGTTCGAAATGACCG
ACCAAGCGACGCCCAACCTGCCATCACGAGATTTCGATTCCACCGCCGCCTTCTATGAAAGGTTGGGCTT
CGGAATCGTTTTCCGGGACGCCGGCTGGATGATCCTCCAGCGCGGGGATCTCATGCTGGAGTTCTTCGCC
CACCCCAACTTGTTTATTGCAGCTTATAATGGTTACAAATAAAGCAATAGCATCACAAATTTCACAAATA
AAGCATTTTTTTCACTGCATTCTAGTTGTGGTTTGTCCAAACTCATCAATGTATCTTATCATGTCTGTAT
ACCGTCGACCTCTAGCTAGAGCTTGGCGTAATCATGGTCATAGCTGTTTCCTGTGTGAAATTGTTATCCG
CTCACAATTCCACACAACATACGAGCCGGAAGCATAAAGTGTAAAGCCTGGGGTGCCTAATGAGTGAGCT
AACTCACATTAATTGCGTTGCGCTCACTGCCCGCTTTCCAGTCGGGAAACCTGTCGTGCCAGCTGCATTA
ATGAATCGGCCAACGCGCGGGGAGAGGCGGTTTGCGTATTGGGCGCTCTTCCGCTTCCTCGCTCACTGAC
TCGCTGCGCTCGGTCGTTCGGCTGCGGCGAGCGGTATCAGCTCACTCAAAGGCGGTAATACGGTTATCCA
CAGAATCAGGGGATAACGCAGGAAAGAACATGTGAGCAAAAGGCCAGCAAAAGGCCAGGAACCGTAAAAA
GGCCGCGTTGCTGGCGTTTTTCCATAGGCTCCGCCCCCCTGACGAGCATCACAAAAATCGACGCTCAAGT
CAGAGGTGGCGAAACCCGACAGGACTATAAAGATACCAGGCGTTTCCCCCTGGAAGCTCCCTCGTGCGCT
CTCCTGTTCCGACCCTGCCGCTTACCGGATACCTGTCCGCCTTTCTCCCTTCGGGAAGCGTGGCGCTTTC
TCATAGCTCACGCTGTAGGTATCTCAGTTCGGTGTAGGTCGTTCGCTCCAAGCTGGGCTGTGTGCACGAA
CCCCCCGTTCAGCCCGACCGCTGCGCCTTATCCGGTAACTATCGTCTTGAGTCCAACCCGGTAAGACACG
ACTTATCGCCACTGGCAGCAGCCACTGGTAACAGGATTAGCAGAGCGAGGTATGTAGGCGGTGCTACAGA
GTTCTTGAAGTGGTGGCCTAACTACGGCTACACTAGAAGAACAGTATTTGGTATCTGCGCTCTGCTGAAG
CCAGTTACCTTCGGAAAAAGAGTTGGTAGCTCTTGATCCGGCAAACAAACCACCGCTGGTAGCGGTGGTT
TTTTTGTTTGCAAGCAGCAGATTACGCGCAGAAAAAAAGGATCTCAAGAAGATCCTTTGATCTTTTCTAC
GGGGTCTGACGCTCAGTGGAACGAAAACTCACGTTAAGGGATTTTGGTCATGAGATTATCAAAAAGGATC
TTCACCTAGATCCTTTTAAATTAAAAATGAAGTTTTAAATCAATCTAAAGTATATATGAGTAAACTTGGT
CTGACAGTTACCAATGCTTAATCAGTGAGGCACCTATCTCAGCGATCTGTCTATTTCGTTCATCCATAGT
TGCCTGACTCCCCGTCGTGTAGATAACTACGATACGGGAGGGCTTACCATCTGGCCCCAGTGCTGCAATG
ATACCGCGAGACCCACGCTCACCGGCTCCAGATTTATCAGCAATAAACCAGCCAGCCGGAAGGGCCGAGC
GCAGAAGTGGTCCTGCAACTTTATCCGCCTCCATCCAGTCTATTAATTGTTGCCGGGAAGCTAGAGTAAG
TAGTTCGCCAGTTAATAGTTTGCGCAACGTTGTTGCCATTGCTACAGGCATCGTGGTGTCACGCTCGTCG
TTTGGTATGGCTTCATTCAGCTCCGGTTCCCAACGATCAAGGCGAGTTACATGATCCCCCATGTTGTGCA
AAAAAGCGGTTAGCTCCTTCGGTCCTCCGATCGTTGTCAGAAGTAAGTTGGCCGCAGTGTTATCACTCAT
GGTTATGGCAGCACTGCATAATTCTCTTACTGTCATGCCATCCGTAAGATGCTTTTCTGTGACTGGTGAG
TACTCAACCAAGTCATTCTGAGAATAGTGTATGCGGCGACCGAGTTGCTCTTGCCCGGCGTCAATACGGG
ATAATACCGCGCCACATAGCAGAACTTTAAAAGTGCTCATCATTGGAAAACGTTCTTCGGGGCGAAAACT
CTCAAGGATCTTACCGCTGTTGAGATCCAGTTCGATGTAACCCACTCGTGCACCCAACTGATCTTCAGCA
TCTTTTACTTTCACCAGCGTTTCTGGGTGAGCAAAAACAGGAAGGCAAAATGCCGCAAAAAAGGGAATAA
GGGCGACACGGAAATGTTGAATACTCATACTCTTCCTTTTTCAATATTATTGAAGCATTTATCAGGGTTA
TTGTCTCATGAGCGGATACATATTTGAATGTATTTAGAAAAATAAACAAATAGGGGTTCCGCGCACATTT
CCCCGAAAAGTGCCACCTGACGTC
